Addgene plasmid #75969: RIPK4 gRNA (BRDN0001147121)
Purpose: 3rd generation lentiviral gRNA plasmid targeting human RIPK4
Depositing lab: John Doench & David Root. Depositing organization: Broad Institute. Publication: Optimized sgRNA design to maximize activity and minimize off-target effects of CRISPR-Cas9. Doench JG, Fusi N, Sullender M, Hegde M, Vaimberg EW, Donovan KF, Smith I, Tothova Z, Wilen C, Orchard R, Virgin HW, Listgarten J, Root DE. Nat Biotechnol. 2016 Jan 18. doi: 10.1038/nbt.3437. PubMed 26780180.
Backbone
  Vector backbone: lentiGuide-Puro
  Backbone manufacturer: Zhang Lab (Addgene plasmid # 52963)
  Vector type: Mammalian Expression, Lentiviral, CRISPR
  Selectable markers: Puromycin
Growth in bacteria
  Bacterial resistance: Ampicillin, 100 μg/mL
  Growth temperature: 37°C
  Growth strain: DH5alpha
  Copy number: High Copy
Gene/Insert
  Gene/Insert name: RIPK4 (alt names: RIPK4; NM_020639.2)
  gRNA/shRNA sequence: GAGGCTGTAGTCGTTATCGA
  Species: H. sapiens (human)
  Entrez Gene: RIPK4 (a.k.a. ANKK2, ANKRD3, CHANDS, DIK, NKRD3, PKK, PPS2, RIP4)
  Promoter: hU6
  Cloning method: Unknown
  Sequencing primers: 5′ U6-F; 3′ pS2-R
Terms and licenses: Academic/Nonprofit Terms; Industry Terms: Not Available to Industry
Depositor comments: The gRNA was designed to target the following Genbank reference sequence(s): NM_020639.2. Note that this plasmid does NOT contain Cas9. It should be used in conjunction with lentiCas9-Blast (Addgene #52962) or otherwise with cell lines already expressing Cas9. Browse the full kinome gRNA library at http://www.addgene.org/pooled-library/broadgpp-human-kinome/ or visit http://www.broadinstitute.org/rnai/public/ for detailed protocols and information.
How to cite: RIPK4 gRNA (BRDN0001147121) was a gift from John Doench & David Root (Addgene plasmid # 75969 ; http://n2t.net/addgene:75969 ; RRID:Addgene_75969)
