[The description below was written by a language model from this plasmid's Addgene catalogue record and the feature table of its GenBank file.]
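Description:
RIPK4 gRNA (BRDN0001147121) is a third-generation lentiviral CRISPR guide plasmid built on the lentiGuide-Puro backbone, carrying a single guide RNA designed against human RIPK4 (reference transcript NM_020639.2). The circular construct is 8,323 bp. It is propagated in E. coli through a high-copy ColE1/pUC-type origin with ampicillin selection from the bla gene. An f1 origin, an SV40 origin and poly(A) signal, and lac/T7/T3 promoter remnants are also present as backbone elements.

The lentiviral transfer cassette begins with an RSV promoter fused to a truncated HIV-1 5' LTR, an arrangement that makes genomic RNA production Tat-independent. It is followed by the Psi packaging signal and the RRE for Rev-dependent nuclear export. The human U6 RNA polymerase III promoter then drives the RIPK4-specific spacer joined to the Streptococcus pyogenes Cas9 guide scaffold, with a cPPT/CTS element located just downstream. A separate EF-1-alpha promoter, including its intron A, expresses puromycin N-acetyltransferase so that transduced mammalian cells can be selected. A WPRE enhances expression of this transcript, and the cassette ends in a self-inactivating (Delta-U3) 3' LTR that disables viral promoter activity after integration.

The plasmid does not encode Cas9. It is intended for use with a separate Cas9 vector such as lentiCas9-Blast or with cells that already express Cas9, where the guide directs cleavage at RIPK4 for gene knockout. The guide belongs to a human kinome gRNA collection associated with work on optimised sgRNA design for higher on-target activity and fewer off-target effects. The cloning method is recorded as unknown.
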