LOCUS       Exported 8323 bp ds-DNA circular SYN 12-MAY-2021
DEFINITION  3rd generation lentiviral gRNA plasmid targeting human RIPK4.
ACCESSION   .
VERSION     .
KEYWORDS    RIPK4 gRNA (BRDN0001147121)
SOURCE      synthetic DNA construct
  ORGANISM  synthetic DNA construct
REFERENCE   1 (bases 1 to 8323)
  AUTHORS   Doench JG, Fusi N, Sullender M, Hegde M, Vaimberg EW, Donovan KF,
            Smith I, Tothova Z, Wilen C, Orchard R, Virgin HW, Listgarten J,
            Root DE
  TITLE     Optimized sgRNA design to maximize activity and minimize off-target
            effects of CRISPR-Cas9.
  JOURNAL   Nat Biotechnol. 2016 Jan 18. doi: 10.1038/nbt.3437.
  PUBMED    26780180
REFERENCE   2 (bases 1 to 8323)
  AUTHORS   .
  TITLE     Direct Submission
  JOURNAL   Exported May 12, 2021 from SnapGene Server 1.1.58
            http://www.snapgene.com
FEATURES             Location/Qualifiers
     source          1..8323
                     /organism="synthetic DNA construct"
                     /mol_type="other DNA"
     promoter        87..1265
                     /label=EF-1-alpha promoter
                     /note="strong constitutive promoter for human elongation
                     factor EF-1-alpha"
     intron          318..1256
                     /label=EF-1-alpha intron A
                     /note="intron upstream of the start codon of human
                     EF-1-alpha"
     primer_bind     1213..1233
                     /label=EF1a-F
                     /note="Human elongation factor-1a promoter, forward primer"
     CDS             1278..1877
                     /codon_start=1
                     /gene="pac from Streptomyces alboniger"
                     /product="puromycin N-acetyltransferase"
                     /label=PuroR
                     /note="confers resistance to puromycin"
                     /translation="MTEYKPTVRLATRDDVPRAVRTLAAAFADYPATRHTVDPDRHIER
                     VTELQELFLTRVGLDIGKVWVADDGAAVAVWTTPESVEAGAVFAEIGPRMAELSGSRLA
                     AQQQMEGLLAPHRPKEPAWFLATVGVSPDHQGKGLGSAVVLPGVEAAERAGVPAFLETS
                     APRNLPFYERLGFTVTADVEVPEGPRTWCMTRKPGA"
     primer_bind     complement(1278..1297)
                     /label=Puro-R
                     /note="Puromycin resistance gene, reverse primer. Also
                     called puro-variant-R"
     primer_bind     1774..1794
                     /label=Puro-F
                     /note="Puromycin resistance gene, forward primer"
     misc_feature    1893..2481
                     /label=WPRE
                     /note="woodchuck hepatitis virus posttranscriptional
                     regulatory element"
     primer_bind     complement(1946..1966)
                     /label=WPRE-R
                     /note="WPRE, reverse primer"
     CDS             complement(2364..2375)
                     /codon_start=1
                     /product="Factor Xa recognition and cleavage site"
                     /label=Factor Xa site
                     /translation="IEGR"
     LTR             2553..2786
                     /label=3' LTR (Delta-U3)
                     /note="self-inactivating 3' long terminal repeat (LTR) from
                     HIV-1"
     polyA_signal    2864..2985
                     /label=SV40 poly(A) signal
                     /note="SV40 polyadenylation signal"
     primer_bind     complement(2901..2920)
                     /label=SV40pA-R
                     /note="SV40 polyA, reverse primer"
     primer_bind     2955..2974
                     /label=EBV-rev
                     /note="SV40 polyA terminator, reverse primer"
     rep_origin      3025..3160
                     /label=SV40 ori
                     /note="SV40 origin of replication"
     primer_bind     3087..3106
                     /label=SV40pro-F
                     /note="SV40 promoter/origin, forward primer"
     primer_bind     complement(3180..3199)
                     /label=T7
                     /note="T7 promoter, forward primer"
     promoter        complement(3181..3199)
                     /label=T7 promoter
                     /note="promoter for bacteriophage T7 RNA polymerase"
     primer_bind     complement(3209..3226)
                     /label=M13 Forward
                     /note="In lacZ gene. Also called M13-F20 or M13 (-21)
                     Forward"
     primer_bind     complement(3209..3225)
                     /label=M13 fwd
                     /note="common sequencing primer, one of multiple similar
                     variants"
     primer_bind     complement(3218..3240)
                     /label=M13/pUC Forward
                     /note="In lacZ gene"
     rep_origin      3367..3822
                     /direction=RIGHT
                     /label=f1 ori
                     /note="f1 bacteriophage origin of replication; arrow
                     indicates direction of (+) strand synthesis"
     primer_bind     complement(3454..3473)
                     /label=F1ori-R
                     /note="F1 origin, reverse primer"
     primer_bind     3664..3685
                     /label=F1ori-F
                     /note="F1 origin, forward primer"
     promoter        3848..3952
                     /gene="bla"
                     /label=AmpR promoter
     CDS             3953..4813
                     /codon_start=1
                     /gene="bla"
                     /product="beta-lactamase"
                     /label=AmpR
                     /note="confers resistance to ampicillin, carbenicillin, and
                     related antibiotics"
                     /translation="MSIQHFRVALIPFFAAFCLPVFAHPETLVKVKDAEDQLGARVGYI
                     ELDLNSGKILESFRPEERFPMMSTFKVLLCGAVLSRIDAGQEQLGRRIHYSQNDLVEYS
                     PVTEKHLTDGMTVRELCSAAITMSDNTAANLLLTTIGGPKELTAFLHNMGDHVTRLDRW
                     EPELNEAIPNDERDTTMPVAMATTLRKLLTGELLTLASRQQLIDWMEADKVAGPLLRSA
                     LPAGWFIADKSGAGERGSRGIIAALGPDGKPSRIVVIYTTGSQATMDERNRQIAEIGAS
                     LIKHW"
     primer_bind     complement(4171..4190)
                     /label=Amp-R
                     /note="Ampicillin resistance gene, reverse primer"
     rep_origin      4984..5572
                     /direction=RIGHT
                     /label=ori
                     /note="high-copy-number ColE1/pMB1/pBR322/pUC origin of
                     replication"
     primer_bind     5473..5492
                     /label=pBR322ori-F
                     /note="pBR322 origin, forward primer"
     primer_bind     5726..5743
                     /label=L4440
                     /note="L4440 vector, forward primer"
     protein_bind    5860..5881
                     /label=CAP binding site
                     /bound_moiety="E. coli catabolite activator protein"
                     /note="CAP binding activates transcription in the presence
                     of cAMP."
     promoter        5896..5926
                     /label=lac promoter
                     /note="promoter for the E. coli lac operon"
     protein_bind    5934..5950
                     /label=lac operator
                     /bound_moiety="lac repressor encoded by lacI"
                     /note="The lac repressor binds to the lac operator to
                     inhibit transcription in E. coli. This inhibition can be
                     relieved by adding lactose or
                     isopropyl-beta-D-thiogalactopyranoside (IPTG)."
     primer_bind     5939..5961
                     /label=M13/pUC Reverse
                     /note="In lacZ gene"
     primer_bind     5958..5974
                     /label=M13 rev
                     /note="common sequencing primer, one of multiple similar
                     variants"
     primer_bind     5958..5974
                     /label=M13 Reverse
                     /note="In lacZ gene. Also called M13-rev"
     primer_bind     5993..6013
                     /label=T3
                     /note="T3 promoter, forward primer"
     promoter        5995..6013
                     /label=T3 promoter
                     /note="promoter for bacteriophage T3 RNA polymerase"
     promoter        6041..6267
                     /label=RSV promoter
                     /note="Rous sarcoma virus enhancer/promoter"
     LTR             6268..6448
                     /label=5' LTR (truncated)
                     /note="truncated 5' long terminal repeat (LTR) from HIV-1"
     misc_feature    6495..6620
                     /label=HIV-1 Psi
                     /note="packaging signal of human immunodeficiency virus
                     type 1"
     misc_feature    7113..7346
                     /label=RRE
                     /note="The Rev response element (RRE) of HIV-1 allows for
                     Rev-dependent mRNA export from the nucleus to the
                     cytoplasm."
     CDS             7531..7575
                     /codon_start=1
                     /product="antigenic peptide corresponding to amino acids
                     655 to 669 of the HIV envelope protein gp41 (Lutje Hulsik
                     et al., 2013)"
                     /label=gp41 peptide
                     /note="recognized by the 2H10 single-chain llama nanobody"
                     /translation="KNEQELLELDKWASL"
     promoter        7753..7993
                     /label=U6 promoter
                     /note="RNA polymerase III promoter for human U6 snRNA"
     primer_bind     7753..7773
                     /label=hU6-F
                     /note="Human U6 promoter, forward primer"
     primer_bind     7924..7943
                     /label=LKO.1 5'
                     /note="Human U6 promoter, forward primer"
     misc_RNA        8023..8098
                     /label=gRNA scaffold
                     /note="guide RNA scaffold for the Streptococcus pyogenes
                     CRISPR/Cas9 system"
     misc_feature    8154..8271
                     /label=cPPT/CTS
                     /note="central polypurine tract and central termination
                     sequence of HIV-1"
ORIGIN
        1 cccgggtgca aagatggata aagttttaaa cagagaggaa tctttgcagc taatggacct
       61 tctaggtctt gaaaggagtg ggaattggct ccggtgcccg tcagtgggca gagcgcacat
      121 cgcccacagt ccccgagaag ttggggggag gggtcggcaa ttgatccggt gcctagagaa
      181 ggtggcgcgg ggtaaactgg gaaagtgatg tcgtgtactg gctccgcctt tttcccgagg
      241 gtgggggaga accgtatata agtgcagtag tcgccgtgaa cgttcttttt cgcaacgggt
      301 ttgccgccag aacacaggta agtgccgtgt gtggttcccg cgggcctggc ctctttacgg
      361 gttatggccc ttgcgtgcct tgaattactt ccacctggct gcagtacgtg attcttgatc
      421 ccgagcttcg ggttggaagt gggtgggaga gttcgaggcc ttgcgcttaa ggagcccctt
      481 cgcctcgtgc ttgagttgag gcctggcctg ggcgctgggg ccgccgcgtg cgaatctggt
      541 ggcaccttcg cgcctgtctc gctgctttcg ataagtctct agccatttaa aatttttgat
      601 gacctgctgc gacgcttttt ttctggcaag atagtcttgt aaatgcgggc caagatctgc
      661 acactggtat ttcggttttt ggggccgcgg gcggcgacgg ggcccgtgcg tcccagcgca
      721 catgttcggc gaggcggggc ctgcgagcgc ggccaccgag aatcggacgg gggtagtctc
      781 aagctggccg gcctgctctg gtgcctggcc tcgcgccgcc gtgtatcgcc ccgccctggg
      841 cggcaaggct ggcccggtcg gcaccagttg cgtgagcgga aagatggccg cttcccggcc
      901 ctgctgcagg gagctcaaaa tggaggacgc ggcgctcggg agagcgggcg ggtgagtcac
      961 ccacacaaag gaaaagggcc tttccgtcct cagccgtcgc ttcatgtgac tccacggagt
     1021 accgggcgcc gtccaggcac ctcgattagt tctcgagctt ttggagtacg tcgtctttag
     1081 gttgggggga ggggttttat gcgatggagt ttccccacac tgagtgggtg gagactgaag
     1141 ttaggccagc ttggcacttg atgtaattct ccttggaatt tgcccttttt gagtttggat
     1201 cttggttcat tctcaagcct cagacagtgg ttcaaagttt ttttcttcca tttcaggtgt
     1261 cgtgacgtac ggccaccatg accgagtaca agcccacggt gcgcctcgcc acccgcgacg
     1321 acgtccccag ggccgtacgc accctcgccg ccgcgttcgc cgactacccc gccacgcgcc
     1381 acaccgtcga tccggaccgc cacatcgagc gggtcaccga gctgcaagaa ctcttcctca
     1441 cgcgcgtcgg gctcgacatc ggcaaggtgt gggtcgcgga cgacggcgcc gccgtggcgg
     1501 tctggaccac gccggagagc gtcgaagcgg gggcggtgtt cgccgagatc ggcccgcgca
     1561 tggccgagtt gagcggttcc cggctggccg cgcagcaaca gatggaaggc ctcctggcgc
     1621 cgcaccggcc caaggagccc gcgtggttcc tggccaccgt cggagtctcg cccgaccacc
     1681 agggcaaggg tctgggcagc gccgtcgtgc tccccggagt ggaggcggcc gagcgcgccg
     1741 gggtgcccgc cttcctggag acctccgcgc cccgcaacct ccccttctac gagcggctcg
     1801 gcttcaccgt caccgccgac gtcgaggtgc ccgaaggacc gcgcacctgg tgcatgaccc
     1861 gcaagcccgg tgcctgaacg cgttaagtcg acaatcaacc tctggattac aaaatttgtg
     1921 aaagattgac tggtattctt aactatgttg ctccttttac gctatgtgga tacgctgctt
     1981 taatgccttt gtatcatgct attgcttccc gtatggcttt cattttctcc tccttgtata
     2041 aatcctggtt gctgtctctt tatgaggagt tgtggcccgt tgtcaggcaa cgtggcgtgg
     2101 tgtgcactgt gtttgctgac gcaaccccca ctggttgggg cattgccacc acctgtcagc
     2161 tcctttccgg gactttcgct ttccccctcc ctattgccac ggcggaactc atcgccgcct
     2221 gccttgcccg ctgctggaca ggggctcggc tgttgggcac tgacaattcc gtggtgttgt
     2281 cggggaaatc atcgtccttt ccttggctgc tcgcctgtgt tgccacctgg attctgcgcg
     2341 ggacgtcctt ctgctacgtc ccttcggccc tcaatccagc ggaccttcct tcccgcggcc
     2401 tgctgccggc tctgcggcct cttccgcgtc ttcgccttcg ccctcagacg agtcggatct
     2461 ccctttgggc cgcctccccg cgtcgacttt aagaccaatg acttacaagg cagctgtaga
     2521 tcttagccac tttttaaaag aaaagggggg actggaaggg ctaattcact cccaacgaag
     2581 acaagatctg ctttttgctt gtactgggtc tctctggtta gaccagatct gagcctggga
     2641 gctctctggc taactaggga acccactgct taagcctcaa taaagcttgc cttgagtgct
     2701 tcaagtagtg tgtgcccgtc tgttgtgtga ctctggtaac tagagatccc tcagaccctt
     2761 ttagtcagtg tggaaaatct ctagcagtac gtatagtagt tcatgtcatc ttattattca
     2821 gtatttataa cttgcaaaga aatgaatatc agagagtgag aggaacttgt ttattgcagc
     2881 ttataatggt tacaaataaa gcaatagcat cacaaatttc acaaataaag catttttttc
     2941 actgcattct agttgtggtt tgtccaaact catcaatgta tcttatcatg tctggctcta
     3001 gctatcccgc ccctaactcc gcccatcccg cccctaactc cgcccagttc cgcccattct
     3061 ccgccccatg gctgactaat tttttttatt tatgcagagg ccgaggccgc ctcggcctct
     3121 gagctattcc agaagtagtg aggaggcttt tttggaggcc tagggacgta cccaattcgc
     3181 cctatagtga gtcgtattac gcgcgctcac tggccgtcgt tttacaacgt cgtgactggg
     3241 aaaaccctgg cgttacccaa cttaatcgcc ttgcagcaca tccccctttc gccagctggc
     3301 gtaatagcga agaggcccgc accgatcgcc cttcccaaca gttgcgcagc ctgaatggcg
     3361 aatgggnnnn nnnnnnnnnn nnnnnnnnnn nnnnnnnnnn nnnnnnnnnn nnnnnnnnnn
     3421 nnnnnnnnnn nnnnnnnnnn nnnnnnnnnn nnnnnnnnnn nnnnnnnnnn nnnnnnnnnn
     3481 nnnnnnnnnn cnnnnnnnnn nnnnnnnnnn nnnnnnnnnn nnnnnnnnnn nnnnnnnnnn
     3541 nnnnnnnnnn nnnnnnnnnn nnnnnnnnnn nnnnnnnnnn nnannnnnnn nnnnnnnnnn
     3601 nnnnnnnnnn nnnnnnnnnn nnnnnnnnnn nncctttgac gttggagtcc acgttcttta
     3661 atagtggact cttgttccaa actggaacaa cactcaaccc tatctcggtc tattcttttg
     3721 atttataagg gattttgccg atttcggcct attggttaaa aaatgagctg atttaacaaa
     3781 aatttaacgc gaattttaac aaaatattaa cgcttacaat ttaggtggca cttttcgggg
     3841 aaatgtgcgc ggaaccccta tttgtttatt tttctaaata cattcaaata tgtatccgct
     3901 catgagacaa taaccctgat aaatgcttca ataatattga aaaaggaaga gtatgagtat
     3961 tcaacatttc cgtgtcgccc ttattccctt ttttgcggca ttttgccttc ctgtttttgc
     4021 tcacccagaa acgctggtga aagtaaaaga tgctgaagat cagttgggtg cacgagtggg
     4081 ttacatcgaa ctggatctca acagcggtaa gatccttgag agttttcgcc ccgaagaacg
     4141 ttttccaatg atgagcactt ttaaagttct gctatgtggc gcggtattat cccgtattga
     4201 cgccgggcaa gagcaactcg gtcgccgcat acactattct cagaatgact tggttgagta
     4261 ctcaccagtc acagaaaagc atcttacgga tggcatgaca gtaagagaat tatgcagtgc
     4321 tgccataacc atgagtgata acactgcggc caacttactt ctgacaacga tcggaggacc
     4381 gaaggagcta accgcttttt tgcacaacat gggggatcat gtaactcgcc ttgatcgttg
     4441 ggaaccggag ctgaatgaag ccataccaaa cgacgagcgt gacaccacga tgcctgtagc
     4501 aatggcaaca acgttgcgca aactattaac tggcgaacta cttactctag cttcccggca
     4561 acaattaata gactggatgg aggcggataa agttgcagga ccacttctgc gctcggccct
     4621 tccggctggc tggtttattg ctgataaatc tggagccggt gagcgtgggt ctcgcggtat
     4681 cattgcagca ctggggccag atggtaagcc ctcccgtatc gtagttatct acacgacggg
     4741 gagtcaggca actatggatg aacgaaatag acagatcgct gagataggtg cctcactgat
     4801 taagcattgg taactgtcag accaagttta ctcatatata ctttagattg atttaaaact
     4861 tcatttttaa tttaaaagga tctaggtgaa gatccttttt gataatctca tgaccaaaat
     4921 cccttaacgt gagttttcgt tccactgagc gtcagacccc gtagaaaaga tcaaaggatc
     4981 ttcttgagat cctttttttc tgcgcgtaat ctgctgcttg caaacaaaaa aaccaccgct
     5041 accagcggtg gtttgtttgc cggatcaaga gctaccaact ctttttccga aggtaactgg
     5101 cttcagcaga gcgcagatac caaatactgt tcttctagtg tagccgtagt taggccacca
     5161 cttcaagaac tctgtagcac cgcctacata cctcgctctg ctaatcctgt taccagtggc
     5221 tgctgccagt ggcgataagt cgtgtcttac cgggttggac tcaagacgat agttaccgga
     5281 taaggcgcag cggtcgggct gaacgggggg ttcgtgcaca cagcccagct tggagcgaac
     5341 gacctacacc gaactgagat acctacagcg tgagctatga gaaagcgcca cgcttcccga
     5401 agggagaaag gcggacaggt atccggtaag cggcagggtc ggaacaggag agcgcacgag
     5461 ggagcttcca gggggaaacg cctggtatct ttatagtcct gtcgggtttc gccacctctg
     5521 acttgagcgt cgatttttgt gatgctcgtc aggggggcgg agcctatgga aaaacgccag
     5581 caacgcggcc tttttacggt tcctggcctt ttgctggcct tttgctcaca tgttctttcc
     5641 tgcgttatcc cctgattctg tggataaccg tattaccgcc tttgagtgag ctgataccgc
     5701 tcgccgcagc cgaacgaccg agcgcagcga gtcagtgagc gaggaagcgg aagagcgccc
     5761 aatacgcaaa ccgcctctcc ccgcgcgttg gccgattcat taatgcagct ggcacgacag
     5821 gtttcccgac tggaaagcgg gcagtgagcg caacgcaatt aatgtgagtt agctcactca
     5881 ttaggcaccc caggctttac actttatgct tccggctcgt atgttgtgtg gaattgtgag
     5941 cggataacaa tttcacacag gaaacagcta tgaccatgat tacgccaagc gcgcaattaa
     6001 ccctcactaa agggaacaaa agctggagct gcaagcttaa tgtagtctta tgcaatactc
     6061 ttgtagtctt gcaacatggt aacgatgagt tagcaacatg ccttacaagg agagaaaaag
     6121 caccgtgcat gccgattggt ggaagtaagg tggtacgatc gtgccttatt aggaaggcaa
     6181 cagacgggtc tgacatggat tggacgaacc actgaattgc cgcattgcag agatattgta
     6241 tttaagtgcc tagctcgata cataaacggg tctctctggt tagaccagat ctgagcctgg
     6301 gagctctctg gctaactagg gaacccactg cttaagcctc aataaagctt gccttgagtg
     6361 cttcaagtag tgtgtgcccg tctgttgtgt gactctggta actagagatc cctcagaccc
     6421 ttttagtcag tgtggaaaat ctctagcagt ggcgcccgaa cagggacttg aaagcgaaag
     6481 ggaaaccaga ggagctctct cgacgcagga ctcggcttgc tgaagcgcgc acggcaagag
     6541 gcgaggggcg gcgactggtg agtacgccaa aaattttgac tagcggaggc tagaaggaga
     6601 gagatgggtg cgagagcgtc agtattaagc gggggagaat tagatcgcga tgggaaaaaa
     6661 ttcggttaag gccaggggga aagaaaaaat ataaattaaa acatatagta tgggcaagca
     6721 gggagctaga acgattcgca gttaatcctg gcctgttaga aacatcagaa ggctgtagac
     6781 aaatactggg acagctacaa ccatcccttc agacaggatc agaagaactt agatcattat
     6841 ataatacagt agcaaccctc tattgtgtgc atcaaaggat agagataaaa gacaccaagg
     6901 aagctttaga caagatagag gaagagcaaa acaaaagtaa gaccaccgca cagcaagcgg
     6961 ccgctgatct tcagacctgg aggaggagat atgagggaca attggagaag tgaattatat
     7021 aaatataaag tagtaaaaat tgaaccatta ggagtagcac ccaccaaggc aaagagaaga
     7081 gtggtgcaga gagaaaaaag agcagtggga ataggagctt tgttccttgg gttcttggga
     7141 gcagcaggaa gcactatggg cgcagcgtca atgacgctga cggtacaggc cagacaatta
     7201 ttgtctggta tagtgcagca gcagaacaat ttgctgaggg ctattgaggc gcaacagcat
     7261 ctgttgcaac tcacagtctg gggcatcaag cagctccagg caagaatcct ggctgtggaa
     7321 agatacctaa aggatcaaca gctcctgggg atttggggtt gctctggaaa actcatttgc
     7381 accactgctg tgccttggaa tgctagttgg agtaataaat ctctggaaca gatttggaat
     7441 cacacgacct ggatggagtg ggacagagaa attaacaatt acacaagctt aatacactcc
     7501 ttaattgaag aatcgcaaaa ccagcaagaa aagaatgaac aagaattatt ggaattagat
     7561 aaatgggcaa gtttgtggaa ttggtttaac ataacaaatt ggctgtggta tataaaatta
     7621 ttcataatga tagtaggagg cttggtaggt ttaagaatag tttttgctgt actttctata
     7681 gtgaatagag ttaggcaggg atattcacca ttatcgtttc agacccacct cccaaccccg
     7741 aggggaccca gagagggcct atttcccatg attccttcat atttgcatat acgatacaag
     7801 gctgttagag agataattag aattaatttg actgtaaaca caaagatatt agtacaaaat
     7861 acgtgacgta gaaagtaata atttcttggg tagtttgcag ttttaaaatt atgttttaaa
     7921 atggactatc atatgcttac cgtaacttga aagtatttcg atttcttggc tttatatatc
     7981 ttgtggaaag gacgaaacac cggaggctgt agtcgttatc gagttttaga gctagaaata
     8041 gcaagttaaa ataaggctag tccgttatca acttgaaaaa gtggcaccga gtcggtgctt
     8101 ttttaagctt ggcgtaacta gatcttgaga caaatggcag tattcatcca caattttaaa
     8161 agaaaagggg ggattggggg gtacagtgca ggggaaagaa tagtagacat aatagcaaca
     8221 gacatacaaa ctaaagaatt acaaaaacaa attacaaaaa ttcaaaattt tcgggtttat
     8281 tacagggaca gcagagatcc actttggcgc cggctcgagg ggg
//
