>Addgene plasmid #75969 | RIPK4 gRNA (BRDN0001147121) | depositor partial sequence | sequence record 143429 | Target Sequence
GAGGCTGTAGTCGTTATCGA
