>Addgene plasmid #75969 | RIPK4 gRNA (BRDN0001147121) | addgene partial sequence | sequence record 184925 | hU6-F
TACGTGACGTAGAAAGTAATAATTTCTTGGGTAGTTTGCAGTTTTAAAATTATGTTTTAAAATGGACTAT
CATATGCTTACCGTAACTTGAAAGTATTTCGATTTCTTGGCTTTATATATCTTGTGGAAAGGACGAAACA
CCGGAGGCTGTAGTCGTTATCGAGTTTTAGAGCTAGAAATAGCAAGTTAAAATAAGGCTAGTCCGTTATC
AACTTGAAAAAGTGGCACCGAGTCGGTGCTTTTTTAAGCTTGGCGTAACTAGATCTTGAGACAAATGGCA
GTATTCATCCACAATTTTAAAAGAAAAGGGGGGATTGGGGGGTACAGTGCAGGGGAAAGAATAGTAGACA
TAATAGCAACAGACATACAAACTAAAGAATTACAAAAACAAATTACAAAAATTCAAAATTTTCGGGTTTA
TTACAGGGACAGCAGAGATCCACTTTGGCGCCGGCTCGAGGGGGCCCGGGTGCAAAGATGGATAAAGTTT
TAAACAGAGAGGAATCTTTGCAGCTAATGGACCTTCTAGGTCTTGAAAGGAGTGGGAATTGGCTCCGGTG
CCCGTCAGTG
